>Addgene plasmid #26549 | MXW-PGK-let-7_LPC-IRES-GFP | depositor full sequence | sequence record 12569 | Author sequence
TGAAAGACCCCACCTGTAGGTTTGGCAAGCTAGCTTAAGTAACGCCATTTTGCAAGGCATGGAAAATACA
TAACTGAGAATAGAGAAGTTCAGATCAAGGTTAGGAACAGAGAGACAGCAGAATATGGGCCAAACAGGAT
ATCTGTGGTAAGCAGTTCCTGCCCCGGCTCAGGGCCAAGAACAGATGGTCCCCAGATGCGGTCCCGCCCT
CAGCAGTTTCTAGAGAACCATCAGATGTTTCCAGGGTGCCCCAAGGACCTGAAAATGACCCTGTGCCTTA
TTTGAACTAACCAATCAGTTCGCTTCTCGCTTCTGTTCGCGCGCTTCTGCTCCCCGAGCTCAATAAAAGA
GCCCACAACCCCTCACTCGGCGCGCCAGTCCTCCGATAGACTGCGTCGCCCGGGTACCCGTATTCCCAAT
AAAGCCTCTTGCTGTTTGCATCCGAATCGTGGACTCGCTGATCCTTGGGAGGGTCTCCTCAGATTGATTG
ACTGCCCACCTCGGGGGTCTTTCATTTGGAGGTTCCACCGAGATTTGGAGACCCCTGCCTAGGGACCACC
GACCCCCCCGCCGGGAGGTAAGCTGGCCAGCGGTCGTTTCGTGTCTGTCTCTGTCTTTGTGCGTGTTTGT
GCCGGCATCTAATGTTTGCGCCTGCGTCTGTACTAGTTAGCTAACTAGCTCTGTATCTGGCGGACCCGTG
GTGGAACTGACGAGTTCTGAACACCCGGCCGCAACCCTGGGAGACGTCCCAGGGACTTTGGGGGCCGTTT
TTGTGGCCCGACCTGAGGAAGGGAGTCGATGTGGAATCCGACCCCGTCAGGATATGTGGTTCTGGTAGGA
GACGAGAACCTAAAACAGTTCCCGCCTCCGTCTGAATTTTTGCTTTCGGTTTGGAACCGAAGCCGCGCGT
CTTGTCTGCTGCAGCGCTGCAGCATCGTTCTGTGTTGTCTCTGTCTGACTGTGTTTCTGTATTTGTCTGA
AAATTAGGGCCAGACTGTTACCACTCCCTTAAGTTTGACCTTAGGTCACTGGAAAGATGTCGAGCGGATC
GCTCACAACCAGTCGGTAGATGTCAAGAAGAGACGTTGGGTTACCTTCTGCTCTGCAGAATGGCCAACCT
TTAACGTCGGATGGCCGCGAGACGGCACCTTTAACCGAGACCTCATCACCCAGGTTAAGATCAAGGTCTT
TTCACCTGGCCCGCATGGACACCCAGACCAGGTCCCCTACATCGTGACCTGGGAAGCCTTGGCTTTTGAC
CCCCCTCCCTGGGTCAAGCCCTTTGTACACCCTAAGCCTCCGCCTCCTCTTCCTCCATCCGCCCCGTCTC
TCCCCCTTGAACCTCCTCGTTCGACCCCGCCTCGATCCTCCCTTTATCCAGCCCTCACTCCTTCTCTAGG
CGCCGGAATTAGATCCCTACCGGGTAGGGGAGGCGCTTTTCCCAAGGCAGTCTGGAGCATGCGCTTTAGC
GGCCCCGCTGGGCACTTGGCGCTACACAAGTGGCCTCTGGCCTCGCACACATTCCACATCCACCGGTAGG
CGCCAACCGGCTCCGTTCTTTGGTGGCCCCTTCGCGCCACCTTCTACTCCTCCCCTAGTCAGGAAGTTCC
CCCCCGCCCCGCAGCTCGCGTCGTGCAGGACGTGACAAATGGAAGTAGCACGTCTCACTAGTCTCGTGCA
GATGGACAGCACCGCTGAGCAATGGAAGCGGGTAGGCCTTTGGGGCAGCGGCCAATAGCAGCTTTGGCTC
CTTCGCTTTCTGGGCTCAGAGGCTGGGAAGGGGTGGGTCCGGGGGCGGGCTCAGGGGCGGGCTCAGGGGC
GGGGCGGGCGCCCGAAGGTCCTCCGGAGGCCCGGCATTCTGCACGCTTCAAAAGCGCACGTCTGCCGCGC
TGTTCTCCTCTTCCTCATCTCCGGGCCTTTCGACCTGCACTCGAGATATATGAGAAGCGCATCAGTTTTT
TTTTCTTATTCTAGATGAGTAGCCCACCTAGCAGCGGTCGTTTTTTTCTCTTTTCGTAGGAAAATTTTCA
GTTACACTTATTTATTAGAAACCTAGATTTAGAGACTTTTAGAATAACTTTACTTCCTAGAACACATCTC
CCTTTGAATTTATATGTCTAATTTAACAACAAGTACTAATCCATTTTTCAGGCAAGCAGGCGATTGGTGG
ACGGTCTACACTGTGGATCCGGTGAGGTAGTAGGTTGTATAGTTTGGAATATTACCACCCCTGAACTATG
CAATTTTCTACCTTACCGGAGACAGAACTCTTCGAAGCTGCGTCGTCTTGCTCTCACAACTTTCTTTTCG
TTTTCTTCCTCCTCTTACTTTCACCTCTTTGTTTTTCTTTATTTTGTGCTATCAATTCGGAGTCGCAAGA
ACTGTATTCGGTGATCCCTATTGATATTCTTTTGTACTGTATTCGGAGATATTGTTTCACGAACTGTATT
CGGAGAACTGTTGTATCGGTAATGTATCTGGAGAGAATAATCTAATCGTATGTACTGTTGAGTAATGGAA
TTCCGCCCCCCCCCCCCCCCTAACGTTACTGGCCGAAGCCGCTTGGAATAAGGCCGGTGTGCGTTTGTCT
ATATGTTATTTTCCACCATATTGCCGTCTTTTGGCAATGTGAGGGCCCGGAAACCTGGCCCTGTCTTCTT
GACGAGCATTCCTAGGGGTCTTTCCCCTCTCGCCAAAGGAATGCAAGGTCTGTTGAATGTCGTGAAGGAA
GCAGTTCCTCTGGAAGCTTCTTGAAGACAAACAACGTCTGTAGCGACCCTTTGCAGGCAGCGGAACCCCC
CACCTGGCGACAGGTGCCTCTGCGGCCAAAAGCCACGTGTATAAGATACACCTGCAAAGGCGGCACAACC
CCAGTGCCACGTTGTGAGTTGGATAGTTGTGGAAAGAGTCAAATGGCTCTCCTCAAGCGTATTCAACAAG
GGGCTGAAGGATGCCCAGAAGGTACCCCATTGTATGGGATCTGATCTGGGGCCTCGGTGCACATGCTTTA
CATGTGTTTAGTCGAGGTTAAAAAACGTCTAGGCCCCCCGAACCACGGGGACGTGGTTTTCCTTTGAAAA
ACACGATGATAATATGGCCACAACCATGGTGAGCAAGGGCGAGGAGCTGTTCACCGGGGTGGTGCCCATC
CTGGTCGAGCTGGACGGCGACGTAAACGGCCACAAGTTCAGCGTGTCCGGCGAGGGCGAGGGCGATGCCA
CCTACGGCAAGCTGACCCTGAAGTTCATCTGCACCACCGGCAAGCTGCCCGTGCCCTGGCCCACCCTCGT
GACCACCTTCACCTACGGCGTGCAGTGCTTCAGCCGCTACCCCGACCACATGAAGCAGCACGACTTCTTC
AAGTCCGCCATGCCCGAAGGCTACGTCCAGGAGCGCACCATCTTCTTCAAGGACGACGGCAACTACAAGA
CCCGCGCCGAGGTGAAGTTCGAGGGCGACACCCTGGTGAACCGCATCGAGCTGAAGGGCATCGACTTCAA
GGAGGACGGCAACATCCTGGGGCACAAGCTGGAGTACAACTACAACAGCCACAACGTCTATATCATGGCC
GACAAGCAGAAGAACGGCATCAAGGTGAACTTCAAGATCCGCCACAACATCGAGGACGGCAGCGTGCAGC
TCGCCGACCACTACCAGCAGAACACCCCCATCGGCGACGGCCCCGTGCTGCTGCCCGACAACCACTACCT
GAGCACCCAGTCCGCCCTGAGCAAAGACCCCAACGAGAAGCGCGATCACATGGTCCTGCTGGAGTTCGTG
ACCGCCGCCGGGATCACTCTCGGCATGGACGAGCTGTACAAGTAATGAATTAATTAAGAATTGCGGCCGC
GTCGACCTGCAGCCAAGCTTATCGATAAAATAAAAGATTTTATTTAGTCTCCAGAAAAAGGGGGGAATGA
AAGACCCCACCTGTAGGTTTGGCAAGCTAGCTTAAGTAACGCCATTTTGCAAGGCATGGAAAATACATAA
CTGAGAATAGAGAAGTTCAGATCAAGGTTAGGAACAGAGAGACAGCAGAATATGGGCCAAACAGGATATC
TGTGGTAAGCAGTTCCTGCCCCGGCTCAGGGCCAAGAACAGATGGTCCCCAGATGCGGTCCCGCCCTCAG
CAGTTTCTAGAGAACCATCAGATGTTTCCAGGGTGCCCCAAGGACCTGAAAATGACCCTGTGCCTTATTT
GAACTAACCAATCAGTTCGCTTCTCGCTTCTGTTCGCGCGCTTCTGCTCCCCGAGCTCAATAAAAGAGCC
CACAACCCCTCACTCGGCGCGCCAGTCCTCCGATAGACTGCGTCGCCCGGGTACCCGTGTATCCAATAAA
CCCTCTTGCAGTTGCATCCGACTTGTGGTCTCGCTGTTCCTTGGGAGGGTCTCCTCTGAGTGATTGACTA
CCCGTCAGCGGGGGTCTTTCATGGGTAACAGTTTCTTGAAGTTGGAGAACAACATTCTGAGGGTAGGAGT
CGAATATTAAGTAATCCTGACTCAATTAGCCACTGTTTTGAATCCACATACTCCAATACTCCTGAAATAG
TTCATTATGGACAGCGCAGAAGAGCTGGGGAGAATTAATTCGTAATCATGGTCATAGCTGTTTCCTGTGT
GAAATTGTTATCCGCTCACAATTCCACACAACATACGAGCCGGAAGCATAAAGTGTAAAGCCTGGGGTGC
CTAATGAGTGAGCTAACTCACATTAATTGCGTTGCGCTCACTGCCCGCTTTCCAGTCGGGAAACCTGTCG
TGCCAGCTGCATTAATGAATCGGCCAACGCGCGGGGAGAGGCGGTTTGCGTATTGGGCGCTCTTCCGCTT
CCTCGCTCACTGACTCGCTGCGCTCGGTCGTTCGGCTGCGGCGAGCGGTATCAGCTCACTCAAAGGCGGT
AATACGGTTATCCACAGAATCAGGGGATAACGCAGGAAAGAACATGTGAGCAAAAGGCCAGCAAAAGGCC
AGGAACCGTAAAAAGGCCGCGTTGCTGGCGTTTTTCCATAGGCTCCGCCCCCCTGACGAGCATCACAAAA
ATCGACGCTCAAGTCAGAGGTGGCGAAACCCGACAGGACTATAAAGATACCAGGCGTTTCCCCCTGGAAG
CTCCCTCGTGCGCTCTCCTGTTCCGACCCTGCCGCTTACCGGATACCTGTCCGCCTTTCTCCCTTCGGGA
AGCGTGGCGCTTTCTCATAGCTCACGCTGTAGGTATCTCAGTTCGGTGTAGGTCGTTCGCTCCAAGCTGG
GCTGTGTGCACGAACCCCCCGTTCAGCCCGACCGCTGCGCCTTATCCGGTAACTATCGTCTTGAGTCCAA
CCCGGTAAGACACGACTTATCGCCACTGGCAGCAGCCACTGGTAACAGGATTAGCAGAGCGAGGTATGTA
GGCGGTGCTACAGAGTTCTTGAAGTGGTGGCCTAACTACGGCTACACTAGAAGGACAGTATTTGGTATCT
GCGCTCTGCTGAAGCCAGTTACCTTCGGAAAAAGAGTTGGTAGCTCTTGATCCGGCAAACAAACCACCGC
TGGTAGCGGTGGTTTTTTTGTTTGCAAGCAGCAGATTACGCGCAGAAAAAAAGGATCTCAAGAAGATCCT
TTGATCTTTTCTACGGGGTCTGACGCTCAGTGGAACGAAAACTCACGTTAAGGGATTTTGGTCATGAGAT
TATCAAAAAGGATCTTCACCTAGATCCTTTTAAATTAAAAATGAAGTTTTAAATCAATCTAAAGTATATA
TGAGTAAACTTGGTCTGACAGTTACCAATGCTTAATCAGTGAGGCACCTATCTCAGCGATCTGTCTATTT
CGTTCATCCATAGTTGCCTGACTCCCCGTCGTGTAGATAACTACGATACGGGAGGGCTTACCATCTGGCC
CCAGTGCTGCAATGATACCGCGAGACCCACGCTCACCGGCTCCAGATTTATCAGCAATAAACCAGCCAGC
CGGAAGGGCCGAGCGCAGAAGTGGTCCTGCAACTTTATCCGCCTCCATCCAGTCTATTAATTGTTGCCGG
GAAGCTAGAGTAAGTAGTTCGCCAGTTAATAGTTTGCGCAACGTTGTTGCCATTGCTACAGGCATCGTGG
TGTCACGCTCGTCGTTTGGTATGGCTTCATTCAGCTCCGGTTCCCAACGATCAAGGCGAGTTACATGATC
CCCCATGTTGTGCAAAAAAGCGGTTAGCTCCTTCGGTCCTCCGATCGTTGTCAGAAGTAAGTTGGCCGCA
GTGTTATCACTCATGGTTATGGCAGCACTGCATAATTCTCTTACTGTCATGCCATCCGTAAGATGCTTTT
CTGTGACTGGTGAGTACTCAACCAAGTCATTCTGAGAATAGTGTATGCGGCGACCGAGTTGCTCTTGCCC
GGCGTCAATACGGGATAATACCGCGCCACATAGCAGAACTTTAAAAGTGCTCATCATTGGAAAACGTTCT
TCGGGGCGAAAACTCTCAAGGATCTTACCGCTGTTGAGATCCAGTTCGATGTAACCCACTCGTGCACCCA
ACTGATCTTCAGCATCTTTTACTTTCACCAGCGTTTCTGGGTGAGCAAAAACAGGAAGGCAAAATGCCGC
AAAAAAGGGAATAAGGGCGACACGGAAATGTTGAATACTCATACTCTTCCTTTTTCAATATTATTGAAGC
ATTTATCAGGGTTATTGTCTCATGAGCGGATACATATTTGAATGTATTTAGAAAAATAAACAAATAGGGG
TTCCGCGCACATTTCCCCGAAAAGTGCCACCTGACGTCTAAGAAACCATTATTATCATGACATTAACCTA
TAAAAATAGGCGTATCACGAGGCCCTTTCGTCTCGCGCGTTTCGGTGATGACGGTGAAAACCTCTGACAC
ATGCAGCTCCCGGAGACGGTCACAGCTTGTCTGTAAGCGGATGCCGGGAGCAGACAAGCCCGTCAGGGCG
CGTCAGCGGGTGTTGGCGGGTGTCGGGGCTGGCTTAACTATGCGGCATCAGAGCAGATTGTACTGAGAGT
GCACCATATGCGGTGTGAAATACCGCACAGATGCGTAAGGAGAAAATACCGCATCAGGCGCCATTCGCCA
TTCAGGCTGCGCAACTGTTGGGAAGGGCGATCGGTGCGGGCCTCTTCGCTATTACGCCAGCTGGCGAAAG
GGGGATGTGCTGCAAGGCGATTAAGTTGGGTAACGCCAGGGTTTTCCCAGTCACGACGTTGTAAAACGAC
GGCCAGTGCCAAGCTCGCTCTCCCTTATGCGACTCCTGCATTAGGAAGCAGCCCAGTAGTAGGTTGAGGC
CGTTGAGCACCGCCGCCGCAAGGAATGGTGCATGCAAGGAGATGGCGCCCAACAGTCCCCCGGCCACGGG
GCCTGCCACCATACCCACGCCGAAACAAGCGCTCATGAGCCCGAAGTGGCGAGCCCGATCTTCCCCATCG
GTGATGTCGGCGATATAGGCGCCAGCAACCGCACCTGTGGCGCCGGTGATGCCGGCCACGATGCGTCCGG
CGTAGAGGATCGATTAGTCCAATTTGTTAAAGACAGGATATCAGTGGTCCAGGCTCTAGTTTTGACTCAA
CAATATCACCAGCTGAAGCCTATAGAGTACGAGCCATAGATAAAATAAAAGATTTTATTTAGTCTCCAGA
AAAAGGGGGGAA
Features (pLannotate 1.2.2; 21 found; start..end, strand, type, name):
    580..921     +  misc_feature   MESV Ψ: packaging signal of murine embryonic stem cell virus
    988..1404    +  CDS            gag (truncated): truncated Moloney murine leukemia virus (MMLV) gag gene lacking the start codon
   1422..1922    +  promoter       PGK promoter: mouse phosphoglycerate kinase 1 promoter
   2187..2259    +  ncRNA          let-7 (fragment): Accession: RF00027 - let-7 microRNA precursor
   2523..2540    -  promoter       chicken β-actin promoter (fragment): contains a 21-bp deletion relative to the standard chicken β-actin promoter
   2543..3094    +  misc_feature   IRES: internal ribosome entry site (IRES) of the encephalomyocarditis virus (EMCV)
   3106..3825    +  CDS            EGFP: the original enhanced GFP (Yang et al., 1996) mammalian codon-optimized
   3917..4432    +  LTR            3' LTR: 3' long terminal repeat from murine embryonic stem cell virus
   4625..4641    -  protein_bind   lac operator: The lac repressor binds to the lac operator to inhibit transcription in E. coli. This inhibition can be relieved by adding lactose or isopropyl-β-D-thiogalactopyranoside (IPTG). lac repressor encoded by lacI
   4649..4679    -  promoter       lac promoter: promoter for the E. coli lac operon
   4694..4715    -  protein_bind   CAP binding site: CAP binding activates transcription in the presence of cAMP. E. coli catabolite activator protein
   4728..4820    -  CDS            lacI (fragment): lac repressor; lacI; The lac repressor binds to the lac operator to inhibit transcription in E. coli. This inhibition can be relieved by adding lactose or isopropyl-β-D-thiogalactopyranoside (IPTG).
   5003..5591    -  rep_origin     ori: high-copy-number ColE1/pMB1/pBR322/pUC origin of replication
   5762..6622    -  CDS            AmpR: β-lactamase; bla; confers resistance to ampicillin, carbenicillin, and related antibiotics
   6623..6727    -  promoter       AmpR promoter: bla
   6822..6857    +  CDS            rop (fragment): Rop protein, which maintains plasmids at low copy number; rop
   6959..7058    +  misc_feature   bom (fragment): basis of mobility region from pBR322
   7064..7218    -  CDS            lacZα (fragment): LacZα fragment of β-galactosidase; lacZ fragment
   7226..7501    -  CDS            TcR (fragment): tetracycline efflux protein; tet; confers resistance to tetracycline
   7499..7599    +  CDS            env (fragment): murine leukemia virus gPr80 envelope polyprotein precursor; env; proteolytically cleaved into gp70SU and p15TM subunits
   7641..516     +  LTR            5' LTR (across the origin): 5' long terminal repeat from murine embryonic stem cell virus
