[The description below was written by a language model from this plasmid's Addgene catalogue record and pLannotate feature annotations shown in this document.]
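Description:
MXW-PGK-let-7_LPC-IRES-GFP is a 7.6 kb gammaretroviral mammalian expression vector built on a murine embryonic stem cell virus (MESV/MSCV-type) framework. The proviral portion is bounded by MESV 5′ and 3′ long terminal repeats and carries the MESV Ψ packaging signal followed by a truncated, start-codon-deficient MMLV gag segment. Together these allow the vector RNA to be encapsidated when gag, pol and env are supplied in trans by packaging cells. The bacterial portion carries a high-copy ColE1/pUC-type origin and an ampicillin resistance gene (β-lactamase with its own promoter). It also contains assorted non-functional remnants of earlier cloning vectors, namely fragments of lacI, lacZα, rop, bom, TcR and env, along with a lac promoter/operator.

Within the provirus, an internal mouse PGK promoter drives a bicistronic-style transcript. The upstream part carries the C. elegans let-7 microRNA gene segment, and an EMCV IRES followed by EGFP lies downstream, so green fluorescence marks transduced or transfected cells expressing the microRNA transcript. The insert is an 86 bp pre-let-7 hairpin bearing "loop mutant C". It was swapped into the parental wild-type let-7 construct through BamHI and BstBI sites, which naturally flank the hairpin region of cel-let-7 and are retained. The record does not specify the nucleotide changes in the loop. A short annotated chicken β-actin promoter fragment just before the IRES is only 18 bp and is most likely an incidental match.

The associated publication concerns possible roles of primary microRNAs in target recognition and repression. This suggests the construct is one of a series of let-7 hairpin variants for testing how precursor loop sequence affects microRNA activity in mammalian cells.
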