Addgene plasmid #26549: MXW-PGK-let-7_LPC-IRES-GFP
Depositing lab: Chang-Zheng Chen. Depositing organization: Stanford University. Publication: The potential functions of primary microRNAs in target recognition and repression. Trujillo RD, Yue SB, Tang Y, O'Gorman WE, Chen CZ. EMBO J. 2010 Oct 6;29(19):3272-85. doi: 10.1038/emboj.2010.208. Epub 2010 Aug 31. PubMed 20808284.
Backbone
  Vector backbone: MXW-PGK-let7-IRES-GFP
  Backbone size w/o insert (bp): 7556
  Vector type: Mammalian Expression, Retroviral
Growth in bacteria
  Bacterial resistance: Ampicillin, 100 μg/mL
  Growth temperature: 37°C
  Growth strain: DH5alpha
  Copy number: Unknown
Gene/Insert
  Gene/Insert name: cel-pre-let-7_LPC (alt name: pre let-7 LPC)
  Species: C. elegans (nematode)
  Insert size (bp): 86
  Mutation: loop mutant C
  Cloning method: Restriction Enzyme; 5′ cloning site BamHI (not destroyed); 3′ cloning site BstBI (not destroyed)
  Sequencing primers: 5′ mPGK-F
Terms and licenses: Academic/Nonprofit Terms; Industry Terms: Not Available to Industry
Depositor comments: BamHI and BstBI are endogenous sites that flank the hairpin region of wt cel-let-7.
How to cite: MXW-PGK-let-7_LPC-IRES-GFP was a gift from Chang-Zheng Chen (Addgene plasmid # 26549 ; http://n2t.net/addgene:26549 ; RRID:Addgene_26549)
