>Addgene plasmid #26549 | MXW-PGK-let-7_LPC-IRES-GFP | addgene partial sequence | sequence record 32787 | 26549 with mPGK-F
ATTCTAGATGAGTAGCCCACCTAGCAGCGGTCGTTTTTTTCTCTTTTCGTAGGAAAATTTTCAGTTACAC
TTATTTATTAGAAACCTAGATTTAGAGACTTTTAGAATAACTTTACTTCCTAGAACACATCTCCCTTTGA
ATTTATATGTCTAATTTAACAACAAGTACTAATCCATTTTTCAGGCAAGCAGGCGATTGGTGGACGGTCT
ACACTGTGGATCCGGTGAGGTAGTAGGTTGTATAGTTTGGAATATTACCACCCCTGAACTATGCAATTTT
CTACCTTACCGGAGACAGAACTCTTCGAAGCTGCGTCGTCTTGCTCTCACAACTTTCTTTTCGTTTTCTT
CCTCCTCTTACTTTCACCTCTTTGTTTTTCTTTATTTTGTGCTATCAATTCGGAGTCGCAAGAACTGTAT
TCGGTGATCCCTATTGATATTCTTTTGTACTGTATTCGGAGATATTGTTTCACGAACTGTATTCGGAGAA
CTGTTGTATCGGTAATGTATCTGGAGAGAATAATCTAATCGTATGTACTGTTGAGTAATGGAATTCCGCC
CC
